>Addgene plasmid #231286 | pAVEC2_N-mTurquoise2 | addgene full sequence | sequence record 458413 | Addgene NGS Result
TTGAGATCCTTTTTTTCTGCGCGTAATCTGCTGCTTGCAAACAAAAAAACCACCGCTACCAGCGGTGGTT
TGTTTGCCGGATCAAGAGCTACCAACTCTTTTTCCGAAGGTAACTGGCTTCAGCAGAGCGCAGATACCAA
ATACTGTTCTTCTAGTGTAGCCGTAGTTAGGCCACCACTTCAAGAACTCTGTAGCACCGCCTACATACCT
CGCTCTGCTAATCCTGTTACCAGTGGCTGCTGCCAGTGGCGATAAGTCGTGTCTTACCGGGTTGGACTCA
AGACGATAGTTACCGGATAAGGCGCAGCGGTCGGGCTGAACGGGGGGTTCGTGCACACAGCCCAGCTTGG
AGCGAACGACCTACACCGAACTGAGATACCTACAGCGTGAGCTATGAGAAAGCGCCACGCTTCCCGAAGG
GAGAAAGGCGGACAGGTATCCGGTAAGCGGCAGGGTCGGAACAGGAGAGCGCACGAGGGAGCTTCCAGGG
GGAAACGCCTGGTATCTTTATAGTCCTGTCGGGTTTCGCCACCTCTGACTTGAGCGTCGATTTTTGTGAT
GCTCGTCAGGGGGGCGGAGCCTATGGAAAAACGCCAGCAACGCGGCCTTTTTACGGTTCCTGGCCTTTTG
CTGGCCTTTTGCTCACATGTTCTTTCCTGCGTTATCCCCTGATTCTGTGGATAACCGTATTACCGCCTTT
GAGTGACTGAAGAACCGAGCGCCGCCGTCTAAAAAGGTGATGTGTATTTGAGTAAAACAGCTTGCGTCAT
GCGGTCGCTGCGTATATGATGCGATGAGTAAATAAACAAATACGCAAGGGGAACGCATGAAGGTTATCGC
TGTACTTAACCAGAAAGGCGGGTCAGGCAAGACGACCATCGCAACCCATCTAGCCCGCGCCCTGCAACTC
GCCGGGGCCGATGTTCTGTTAGTCGATTCCGATCCCCAGGGCAGTGCCCGCGATTGGGCGGCCGTGCGGG
AAGATCAACCGCTAACCGTTGTCGGCATCGACCGCCCGACGATTGACCGCGACGTGAAGGCCATCGGCCG
GCGCGACTTCGTAGTGATCGACGGAGCGCCCCAGGCGGCGGACTTGGCTGTGTCCGCGATCAAGGCAGCC
GACTTCGTGCTGATTCCGGTGCAGCCAAGCCCTTACGACATATGGGCCACCGCCGACCTGGTGGAGCTGG
TTAAGCAGCGCATTGAGGTCACGGATGGAAGGCTACAAGCGGCCTTTGTCGTGTCGCGGGCGATCAAAGG
CACGCGCATCGGCGGTGAGGTTGCCGAGGCGCTGGCCGGGTACGAGCTGCCCATTCTTGAGTCCCGTATC
ACGCAGCGCGTGAGCTACCCAGGCACTGCCGCCGCCGGCACAACCGTTCTTGAATCAGAACCCGAGGGCG
ACGCTGCCCGCGAGGTCCAGGCGCTGGCCGCTGAAATTAAATCAAAACTCATTTGAGTTAATGAGGTAAA
GAGAAAATGAGCAAAAGCACAAACACGCTAAGTGCCGGCCGTCCGAGCGCACGCAGCAGCAAGGCTGCAA
CGTTGGCCAGCCTGGCAGACACGCCAGCCATGAAGCGGGTCAACTTTCAGTTGCCGGCGGAGGATCACAC
CAAGCTGAAGATGTACGCGGTACGCCAAGGCAAGACCATTACCGAGCTGCTATCTGAATACATCGCGCAG
CTACCAGAGTAAATGAGCAAATGAATAAATGAGTAGATGAATTTTAGCGGCTAAAGGAGGCGGCATGGAA
AATCAAGAACAACCAGGCACCGACGCCGTGGAATGCCCCATGTGTGGAGGAACGGGCGGTTGGCCAGGCG
TAAGCGGCTGGGTTGCCTGCCGGCCCTGCAATGGCACTGGAACCCCCAAGCCCGAGGAATCGGCGTGAGC
GGTCGCAAACCATCCGGCCCGGTACAAATCGGCGCGGCGCTGGGTGATGACCTGGTGGAGAAGTTGAAGG
CCGCGCAGGCCGCCCAGCGGCAACGCATCGAGGCAGAAGCACGCCCCGGTGAATCGTGGCAAGCGGCCGC
TGATCGAATCCGCAAAGAATCCCGGCAACCGCCGGCAGCCGGTGCGCCGTCGATTAGGAAGCCGCCCAAG
GGCGACGAGCAACCAGATTTTTTCGTTCCGATGCTCTATGACGTGGGCACCCGCGATAGTCGCAGCATCA
TGGACGTGGCCGTTTTCCGTCTGTCGAAGCGTGACCGACGAGCTGGCGAGGTGATCCGCTACGAGCTTCC
AGACGGGCACGTAGAGGTTTCCGCAGGGCCGGCCGGCATGGCCAGTGTGTGGGATTACGACCTGGTACTG
ATGGCGGTTTCCCATCTAACCGAATCCATGAACCGATACCGGGAAGGGAAGGGAGACAAGCCCGGCCGCG
TGTTCCGTCCACACGTTGCGGACGTACTCAAGTTCTGCCGGCGAGCCGATGGCGGAAAGCAGAAAGACGA
CCTGGTAGAAACCTGCATTCGGTTAAACACCACGCACGTTGCCATGCAGCGTACGAAGAAGGCCAAGAAC
GGCCGCCTGGTGACGGTATCCGAGGGTGAAGCCTTGATTAGCCGCTACAAGATCGTAAAGAGCGAAACCG
GGCGGCCGGAGTACATCGAGATCGAGCTAGCTGATTGGATGTACCGCGAGATCACAGAAGGCAAGAACCC
GGACGTGCTGACGGTTCACCCCGATTACTTTTTGATCGATCCCGGCATCGGCCGTTTTCTCTACCGCCTG
GCACGCCGCGCCGCAGGCAAGGCAGAAGCCAGATGGTTGTTCAAGACGATCTACGAACGCAGTGGCAGCG
CCGGAGAGTTCAAGAAGTTCTGTTTCACCGTGCGCAAGCTGATCGGGTCAAATGACCTGCCGGAGTACGA
TTTGAAGGAGGAGGCGGGGCAGGCTGGCCCGATCCTAGTCATGCGCTACCGCAACCTGATCGAGGGCGAA
GCATCCGCCGGTTCCTAATGTACGGAGCAGATGCTAGGGCAAATTGCCCTAGCAGGGGAAAAAGGTCGAA
AAGGTCTCTTTCCTGTGGATAGCACGTACATTGGGAACCCAAAGCCGTACATTGGGAACCGGAACCCGTA
CATTGGGAACCCAAAGCCGTACATTGGGAACCGGTCACACATGTAAGTGACTGATATAAAAGAGAAAAAA
GGCGATTTTTCCGCCTAAAACTCTTTAAAACTTATTAAAACTCTTAAAACCCGCCTGGCCTGTGCATAAC
TGTCTGGCCAGCGCACAGCCGAAGAGCTGCAAAAAGCGCCTACCCTTCGGTCGCTGCGCTCCCTACGCCC
CGCCGCTTCGCGTCGGCCTATCGCGGCCGCTGGCCGCTCAAAAATGGCTGGCCTACGGCCAGGCAATCTA
CCAGCGCGCGGACAAGCTAGGATTGGCAGGATATATTCAGTTGTAAATGCGAGCTGTTGGCTGGCTGGTG
GCAGGATATATTCAGTTGTAAATAAATTGACGCTTAGACAACTTAATAACACATTGCGGACGTTTTTAAT
GTACTGAATTAACGCCGAATTAATTCGAGCTCTCTAGAAAGCTTATCTTTAATCATATTCCATAGTCCAT
ACCATAGCACATACAGTAGTTATATGCTGCAGAAGAGATCCAACAAAACATTCACAATGGATTATAGAAA
CATTTGTTTATTCATTATAATGAGATCTTACATTCATTTAATATTAGAAAAAGCCACAAATTCATAACAC
AACAAGCCAAGAAGAAAACACAAACTTAAGCACACAAGCTTTTTATTTGACACACCAAATATTTCATCTT
CATCTTCATATTTACTCGCTTTCTTTTTCGAAGGTCTCAGTACCTTCAGGGCATCCTCTTGATACATTAC
TTTCCACTTCGATTGGGGCAAGCTGTAGCAGTTCTTGCTTAGACCGAATTGCCATCTCACAGAGATGCTG
AAGAGTTCGCGACCCTCCAGAAACGGTGATACTAACTCCTCGAAACCGAATACTATAGGTACATCCGATC
TGGTCGAAACCGAAAAATCGAGATGCTGCATAGTTAACCGAATCTCCCGTCCAAGATCCAAGGACTCTGT
GCAGTGAAGCTTCCGTCCTGTCGTATCTGAGATATCTCTTAAATACAACTTTCCCGAAACCCCAGCTTTC
CTTGAAACCAAGGGGATTATCTTGATTCGAATTAGTCTCATCGTTATGTAGCCGCCACTCAGTCCAACTC
GGACTTTCGTCAGGAAGTTTGAAGGGAGAAGTGGTACCTCCTGATCCTCCATCCCAACGTTCACTGTTAG
CTTGTTCCCTAGCGTCGTTTCCTTGTATAGCTCGTTCCATCTGTTAATCAGAAAAACTCAGATTAATCGA
CAAATTCGATCGCACAAACTAGAAACTAACACCAGATCTAGATAGAAATCACAAATCGAAGAGTAATTAT
TCGACAAAACTCAAATTATTTGAACAAATCGGATGATATCTATGAAACCCTAATCGAGAATTAAGATGAT
ATCTAACGATCAAACCCAGAAAATCGTCTTCGATCTAAGATTAACAGAATCTAAACCAAAGAACATATAC
GAAATTGGGATCGAACGAAAACAAAATCGAAGATTTTGAGAGAATAAGGAACACAGAAATTTACCTTCAT
CACGGTAGAGAGAATTGAGAGAAAGTTTTTAAGATTTTGAGAAATTGAAATCTGAATTGTGAAGAAGAAG
AGCTCTTTGGGTATTGTTTTATAGAAGAAGAAGAAGAAAAGACGAGGACGACTAGGTCACGAGAAAGCTA
AGGCGGTGAAGCAATAGCTAATAATAAAATGACACGTGTATTGAGCGTTGTTTACACGCAAAGTTGTTTT
TGGCTAATTGCCTTATTTTTAGGTTGAGGAAAAGTATTTGTGCTTTGAGTTGATAAACACGACTCGTGTG
TGCCGGCTGCAACCACTTTGACGCCGTTTATTACTGACTCGTCGACTCGAGACTAGAGCCAAGCTGATCT
CCTTTGCCCCGGAGATCACCATGGACGACTTTCTCTATCTCTACGATCTAGGAAGAAAGTTCGACGGAGA
AGGTGACGATACCATGTTCACCACCGATAATGAGAAGATTAGCCTCTTCAATTTCAGAAAGAATGCTGAC
CCACAGATGGTTAGAGAGGCTTACGCGGCAGGTCTCATCAAGACGATCTACCCGAGTAATAATCTCCAGG
AGATCAAATACCTTCCCAAGAAGGTTAAAGATGCAGTCAAAAGATTCAGGACTAACTGCATCAAGAACAC
AGAGAAAGATATATTTCTCAAGATCAGAAGTACTATTCCAGTATGGACGATTCAAGGCTTGCTTCATAAA
CCAAGGCAAGTAATAGAGATTGGAGTCTCTAAGAAAGTAGTTCCTACTGAATCAAAGGCCATGGAGTCAA
AAATTCAGATCGAGGATCTAACAGAACTCGCCGTGAAGACTGGCGAACAGTTCATACAGAGTCTTTTACG
ACTCAATGACAAGAAGAAAATCTTCGTCAACATGGTGGAGCACGACACTCTCGTCTACTCCAAGAATATC
AAAGATACAGTCTCAGAAGACCAAAGGGCTATTGAGACTTTTCAACAAAGGGTAATATCGGGAAACCTCC
TCGGATTCCATTGCCCAGCTATCTGTCACTTCATCAAAAGGACAGTAGAAAAGGAAGGTGGCACCTACAA
ATGCCATCATTGCGATAAAGGAAAGGCTATCGTTCAAGATGCCTCTGCCGACAGTGGTCCCAAAGATGGA
CCCCCACCCACGAGGAGCATCGTGGAAAAAGAAGACGTTCCAACCACGTCTTCAAAGCAAGTGGATTGAT
GTGATATCTCCACTGACGTAAGGGATGACGCACAATCCCACTATCCTTCGCAATGAGACTTTTCAACAAA
GGGTAATATCGGGAAACCTCCTCGGATTCCATTGCCCAGCTATCTGTCACTTCATCAAAAGGACAGTAGA
AAAGGAAGGTGGCACCTACAAATGCCATCATTGCGATAAAGGAAAGGCTATCGTTCAAGATGCCTCTGCC
GACAGTGGTCCCAAAGATGGACCCCCACCCACGAGGAGCATCGTGGAAAAAGAAGACGTTCCAACCACGT
CTTCAAAGCAAGTGGATTGATGTGATATCTCCACTGACGTAAGGGATGACGCACAATCCCACTATCCTTC
GCAAGACCCTTCCTCTATATAAGGAAGTTCATTTCATTTGGAGAGAGGCCTATTTTTACAACAATTACCA
ACAACAACAAACAACAAACAACATTACAATTACTATTTACAATTACAGGCCTCCCGGGACCATGGTTTCC
AAGGGAGAAGAACTTTTCACCGGAGTTGTTCCTATCCTTGTTGAGCTTGATGGAGATGTTAATGGTCACA
AGTTCTCCGTTTCTGGTGAAGGAGAGGGTGATGCTACTTACGGTAAGTTGACTTTGAAATTCATCTGCAC
TACTGGTAAACTTCCGGTGCCATGGCCAACACTTGTGACAACTCTTTCATGGGGTGTGCAGTGCTTCGCT
CGTTACCCTGATCACATGAAACAGCATGATTTCTTCAAATCTGCTATGCCTGAGGGTTACGTTCAGGAGC
GTACTATCTTCTTCAAGGATGATGGAAACTACAAGACTCGTGCTGAGGTTAAGTTCGAAGGAGACACTCT
CGTTAACAGGATTGAACTCAAGGGTATTGACTTCAAGGAAGACGGTAACATTCTTGGTCATAAGCTTGAG
TACAACTACTTCTCTGACAACGTTTACATTACTGCTGACAAGCAGAAGAACGGTATCAAGGCTAACTTCA
AGATCAGGCATAACATCGAGGATGGTGGTGTTCAGCTTGCTGATCATTACCAGCAGAACACTCCTATCGG
TGATGGTCCTGTTCTTCTTCCTGATAACCATTACTTGTCTACTCAGAGTAAATTGAGTAAAGATCCTAAC
GAGAAGAGGGATCATATGGTGTTGTTGGAGTTCGTGACTGCTGCTGGAATCACTCTTGGAATGGATGAGC
TTTACAAGGGGTCAGGAAGCGAAACACCAGGAACATCAGAAAGTGCAACACCAGAATCTGGATCCGGCTC
TGAAACTCCTGGTACTAGTGAATCGGCTACCCCTGAATCAGGGTCCTGATCACGGCCATGCTAGAGTCCG
CAAAAATCACCAGTCTCTCTCTACAAATCTATCTCTCTCTATTTTTCTCCAGAATAATGTGTGAGTAGTT
CCCAGATAAGGGAATTAGGGTTCTTATAGGGTTTCGCTCATGTGTTGAGCATATAAGAAACCCTTAGTAT
GTATTTGTATTTGTAAAATACTTCTATCAATAAAATTTCTAATTCCTAAAACCAAAATCCAGTGACCTGG
TAACCTGGCAGGATATATGCGGTTGTAATTTTGGCAGGATATATGCGGTTGTAATTCATTTTTATTGTCT
AAATTTCTGTATTTGTTTGTTTGCAATTAGATCCACGTTGTGTCTCAAAATCTCTGATGTTACATTGCAC
AAGATAAAAATATATCATCATGAACAATAAAACTGTCTGCTTACATAAACAGTAATACAAGGGGTGTTAT
GAGCCATATTCAACGGGAAACGTCGAGGCCGCGATTAAATTCCAACATGGATGCTGATTTATATGGGTAT
AAATGGGCTCGCGATAATGTCGGGCAATCAGGTGCGACAATCTATCGCTTGTATGGGAAGCCCGATGCGC
CAGAGTTGTTTCTGAAACATGGCAAAGGTAGCGTTGCCAATGATGTTACAGATGAGATGGTCAGACTAAA
CTGGCTGACGGAATTTATGCCTCTTCCGACCATCAAGCATTTTATCCGTACTCCTGATGATGCATGGTTA
CTCACCACTGCGATCCCCGGAAAAACAGCATTCCAGGTATTAGAAGAATATCCTGATTCAGGTGAAAATA
TTGTTGATGCGCTGGCAGTGTTCCTGCGCCGGTTGCATTCGATTCCTGTTTGTAATTGTCCTTTTAACAG
CGATCGCGTATTTCGTCTCGCTCAGGCGCAATCACGAATGAATAACGGTTTGGTTGATGCGAGTGATTTT
GATGACGAGCGTAATGGCTGGCCTGTTGAACAAGTCTGGAAAGAAATGCATAAACTTTTGCCATTCTCAC
CGGATTCAGTCGTCACTCATGGTGATTTCTCACTTGATAACCTTATTTTTGACGAGGGGAAATTAATAGG
TTGTATTGATGTTGGACGAGTCGGAATCGCAGACCGATACCAGGATCTTGCCATCCTATGGAACTGCCTC
GGTGAGTTTTCTCCTTCATTACAGAAACGGCTTTTTCAAAAATATGGTATTGATAATCCTGATATGAATA
AATTGCAGTTTCATTTGATGCTCGATGAGTTTTTCTAATCAGAATTGGTTAATTGGTTGTAACACTGGCA
GAGCATTACGCTGACTTGACGGGACGGCGCAAGCTCATGACCAAAATCCCTTAACGTGAGTTACGCGTCG
TTCCACTGAGCGTCAGACCCCGTAGAAAAGATCAAAGGATCTTC
Features (pLannotate 1.2.2; 14 found; start..end, strand, type, name):
      1..589     +  rep_origin     ori: high-copy-number ColE1/pMB1/pBR322/pUC origin of replication
    827..1456    +  CDS            pVS1 StaA: stability protein from the Pseudomonas plasmid pVS1 (Heeb et al., 2000)
   1885..2958    +  CDS            pVS1 RepA: replication protein from the Pseudomonas plasmid pVS1 (Heeb et al., 2000)
   3024..3218    +  rep_origin     pVS1 oriV: origin of replication for the Pseudomonas plasmid pVS1 (Heeb et al., 2000)
   3385..3408    +  misc_feature   LB T-DNA repeat: left border repeat from octopine Ach5 T-DNA
   3430..3453    +  misc_feature   LB T-DNA repeat: left border repeat from octopine Ach5 T-DNA
   3542..3790    -  terminator     HSP terminator: efficient transcription terminator from the Arabidopsis thaliana heat shock protein 18.2 gene (Nagaya et al., 2010)
   3795..4310    -  CDS            P19_TBSVC: Experimental evidence at protein level: Swiss-Prot protein existence level 1. Acts as a suppressor of RNA-mediated gene silencing, also known as post-transcriptional gene silencing (PTGS), a mechanism of plant viral defense that limits the accumulation of viral RNAs. Binds to short interfering RNAs (siRNAs) with high affinity. Acts as a molecular caliper to specifically select siRNAs based on the length of the duplex region of the RNA (By similarity). From Tomato bushy stunt virus (strain Cherry) (TBSV).
   5563..5863    +  promoter       CaMV 35S promoter (fragment): strong constitutive promoter from cauliflower mosaic virus
   5864..6205    +  promoter       CaMV 35S promoter: strong constitutive promoter from cauliflower mosaic virus
   6221..6276    +  misc_feature   TMV Ω: translational enhancer from the tobacco mosaic virus 5'-leader sequence (Gallie et al., 1988)
   6292..7008    +  CDS            mTurquoise2: mTurquoise2 is a basic (constitutively fluorescent) cyan fluorescent protein published in 2012, derived from Aequorea victoria. It is reported to be a rapidly-maturing monomer with very low acid sensitivity.
   7184..7343    +  polyA_signal   CaMV poly(A) signal (fragment): cauliflower mosaic virus polyadenylation signal
   7559..8368    +  CDS            KanR: aminoglycoside phosphotransferase; aph(3')-Ia; confers resistance to kanamycin in bacteria or G418 (Geneticin®) in eukaryotes
