[The description below was written by a language model from this plasmid's Addgene catalogue record and pLannotate feature annotations shown in this document.]
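Description:
pAVEC2_N-mTurquoise2 is an empty binary vector for Agrobacterium-mediated transient expression of proteins in plants, designed so that a gene of interest cloned into its primary locus is produced as a fusion with mTurquoise2 at the N terminus. According to the record, the backbone was assembled from fragments of pENTR, pEG103 and NPTII. The annotated 8.5 kb sequence carries a high-copy ColE1/pUC-type origin for propagation in E. coli, together with the pVS1 replication module (StaA stability protein, RepA and oriV) that supports maintenance in Agrobacterium. Bacterial selection is by kanamycin through an aph(3')-Ia gene. Two left border T-DNA repeats are annotated. No right border repeat appears in the feature table, although one would be expected in a functional binary vector. No plant selectable marker is annotated either, which fits the stated transient-expression purpose.

The main expression cassette consists of a duplicated (enhanced) CaMV 35S promoter followed by the TMV Ω translational enhancer, the coding sequence for the monomeric cyan fluorescent protein mTurquoise2, and a CaMV polyadenylation signal. The gap between the fluorescent protein and the terminator is presumably where an insert is placed in frame, though the cloning site itself is not annotated. A second cassette in the opposite orientation encodes the tomato bushy stunt virus p19 protein, terminated by the Arabidopsis HSP18.2 terminator. Its promoter is not identified in the feature table. p19 binds short interfering RNAs and suppresses post-transcriptional gene silencing, so co-delivering it on the same T-DNA increases accumulation of the tagged protein. The vector is intended for transient expression experiments in plants, where the cyan tag allows the fusion protein to be visualised.
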