Addgene plasmid #231286: pAVEC2_N-mTurquoise2
Purpose: (Empty Backbone) For transiently expressing fusion proteins with N terminally tagged mTurquoise2 in plants (includes p19 silencing suppressor)
Depositing lab: Jacob Brunkard. Depositing organization: University of Wisconsin, Madison. Publication: Seamless, modular binary vectors for plant cell and molecular biology. Greenhalgh R, Horner W, Klimpel KA, Chatterjee S, Scarpin MR, Brunkard JO. Plant Biotechnol J. 2025 Jun 26. doi: 10.1111/pbi.70233. PubMed 40574375.
Backbone
  Vector backbone: Backbone assembled from fragments of pENTR, pEG103, and NPTII
  Vector type: Plant Expression
  Tag / fusion protein: mTurquoise2 (N terminal on insert)
Growth in bacteria
  Bacterial resistance: Kanamycin, 50 μg/mL
  Growth temperature: 37°C
  Growth strain: DH5alpha
  Copy number: Unknown
Gene/Insert
  Gene/Insert name: None
  Mutation: N/A
  Tag / fusion protein: mTurquoise2 (N terminal on insert)
Terms and licenses: Academic/Nonprofit Terms; Industry Terms: Not Available to Industry
Depositor comments: No gene inserted in primary locus, this is a vector backbone. pAVEC2 has a p19 expression cassette (TBSV p19 silencing supressor from tomato bushy stunt virus) inserted into a secondary locus for increased protein expression in plant transient expression experiments.
How to cite: pAVEC2_N-mTurquoise2 was a gift from Jacob Brunkard (Addgene plasmid # 231286 ; http://n2t.net/addgene:231286 ; RRID:Addgene_231286)
